>Addgene plasmid #64961 | pUC18-mini-Tn7T-Gm-GW | depositor full sequence | sequence record 121753 | pUC18-mini-Tn7T-Gm-GW sequence 6078 bps
TCGCGCGTTTCGGTGATGACGGTGAAAACCTCTGACACATGCAGCTCCCGGAGACGGTCACAGCTTGTCT
GTAAGCGGATGCCGGGAGCAGACAAGCCCGTCAGGGCGCGTCAGCGGGTGTTGGCGGGTGTCGGGGCTGG
CTTAACTATGCGGCATCAGAGCAGATTGTACTGAGAGTGCACCATATGCGGTGTGAAATACCGCACAGAT
GCGTAAGGAGAAAATACCGCATCAGGCGCCATTCGCCATTCAGGCTGCGCAACTGTTGGGAAGGGCGATC
GGTGCGGGCCTCTTCGCTATTACGCCAGCTAGAGGACCAGCCGCGTAACCTGGCAAAATCGGTTACGGTT
GAGTAATAAATGGATGCCCTGCGTAAGCGGGTGTGGGCGGACAATAAAGTCTTAAACTGAACAAAATAGA
TCTAAACTATGACAATAAAGTCTTAAACTAGACAGAATAGTTGTAAACTGAAATCAGTCCAGTTATGCTG
TGAAAAAGCATACTGGACTTTTGTTATGGCTAAAGCAAACTCTTCATTTTCTGAAGTGCAAATTGCCCGT
CGTATTAAAGAGGGGCGTGGGGTTCGAGGTCGACGGTATCGATAAGCTAGCTTAATTAGCTGAGCTTGGA
CTCCTGTTGATAGATCCAGTAATGACCTCAGAACTCCATCTGGATTTGTTCAGAACGCTCGGTTGCCGCC
GGGCGTTTTTTATTGGTGAGAATCCAAGCTAGACTGCGATGAGTGGCAGGGCGGGGCGTAATTTTTTTAA
GGCAGTTATTGGTGCCCTTAAACGCCTGGGGTAATGACTCTCTAGCTTGAGGCATCAAATAAAACGAAAG
GCTCAGTCGAAAGACTGGGCCTTTCGTTTTATCTGTTGTTTGTCGGTGAACGCTCTCCTGAGTAGGACAA
ATCCGCCGCTAGGAGCTTGCGGCCCGGACGATCGAATTGGGGATCTTGAAGTACCTATTCCGAAGTTCCT
ATTCTCTAGAAAGTATAGGAACTTCAGAGCGCTTTTGAAGCTGATGTGCTTAAAAACTTACTCAATGGAA
TTCTAGATCGAATTGGCCGCGGCGTTGTGACAATTTACCGAACAACTCCGCGGCCGGGAAGCCGATCTCG
GCTTGAACGAATTGTTAGGTGGCGGTACTTGGGTCGATATCAAAGTGCATCACTTCTTCCCGTATGCCCA
ACTTTGTATAGAGAGCCACTGCGGGATCGTCACCGTAATCTGCTTGCACGTAGATCACATAAGCACCAAG
CGCGTTGGCCTCATGCTTGAGGAGATTGATGAGCGCGGTGGCAATGCCCTGCCTCCGGTGCTCGCCGGAG
ACTGCGAGATCATAGATATAGATCTCACTACGCGGCTGCTCAAACTTGGGCAGAACGTAAGCCGCGAGAG
CGCCAACAACCGCTTCTTGGTCGAAGGCAGCAAGCGCGATGAATGTCTTACTACGGAGCAAGTTCCCGAG
GTAATCGGAGTCCGGCTGATGTTGGGAGTAGGTGGCTACGTCTCCGAACTCACGACCGAAAAGATCAAGA
GCAGCCCGCATGGATTTGACTTGGTCAGGGCCGAGCCTACATGTGCGAATGATGCCCATACTTGAGCCAC
CTAACTTTGTTTTAGGGCGACTGCCCTGCTGCGTAACATCGTTGCTGCTGCGTAACATCGTTGCTGCTCC
ATAACATCAAACATCGACCCACGGCGTAACGCGCTTGCTGCTTGGATGCCCGAGGCATAGACTGTACAAA
AAAACAGTCATAACAAGCCATGAAAACCGCCACTGCGCCGTTACCACCGCTGCGTTCGGTCAAGGTTCTG
GACCAGTTGCGTGAGCGCATACGCTACTTGCATTACAGTTTACGAACCGAACAGGCTTATGTCAATTCGA
TCCATTGCTGTTGACAAAGGGAATCAGGGGATCTTGAAGTTCCTATTCCGAAGTTCCTATTCTCTAGAAA
GTATAGGAACTTCAGAGCGCTTTTGAAGCTAATTCGATCATGCATGAGCTCACTAGTGGATCCCCCGGGC
TGCAGGAATTCCTCGAGAAGCTTGCATGCCTGCAGGTCGACTCTAGAGGATCCCCATCACCACTTTGTAC
AAGAAAGCTGAACGAGAAACGTAAAATGATATAAATATCAATATATTAAATTAGATTTTGCATAAAAAAC
AGACTACATAATACTGTAAAACACAACATATCCAGTCACTATGGTCGACCTGCAGACTGGCTGTGTATAA
GGGAGCCTGACATTTATATTCCCCAGAACATCAGGTTAATGGCGTTTTTGATGTCATTTTCGCGGTGGCT
GAGATCAGCCACTTCTTCCCCGATAACGGAGACCGGCACACTGGCCATATCGGTGGTCATCATGCGCCAG
CTTTCATCCCCGATATGCACCACCGGGTAAAGTTCACGGGAGACTTTATCTGACAGCAGACGTGCACTGG
CCAGGGGGATCACCATCCGTCGCCCGGGCGTGTCAATAATATCACTCTGTACATCCACAAACAGACGATA
ACGGCTCTCTCTTTTATAGGTGTAAACCTTAAACTGCATTTCACCAGTCCCTGTTCTCGTCAGCAAAAGA
GCCGTTCATTTCAATAAACCGGGCGACCTCAGCCATCCCTTCCTGATTTTCCGCTTTCCAGCGTTCGGCA
CGCAGACGACGGGCTTCATTCTGCATGGTTGTGCTTACCAGACCGGAGATATTGACATCATATATGCCTT
GAGCAACTGATAGCTGTCGCTGTCAACTGTCACTGTAATACGCTGCTTCATAGCACACCTCTTTTTGACA
TACTTCGGGTATACATATCAGTATATATTCTTATACCGCAAAAATCAGCGCGCAAATACGCATACTGTTA
TCTGGCTTTTAGTAAGCCGGATCCACGCGTTTACGCCCCGCCCTGCCACTCATCGCAGTACTGTTGTAAT
TCATTAAGCATTCTGCCGACATGGAAGCCATCACAGACGGCATGATGAACCTGAATCGCCAGCGGCATCA
GCACCTTGTCGCCTTGCGTATAATATTTGCCCATGGTGAAAACGGGGGCGAAGAAGTTGTCCATATTGGC
CACGTTTAAATCAAAACTGGTGAAACTCACCCAGGGATTGGCTGAGACGAAAAACATATTCTCAATAAAC
CCTTTAGGGAAATAGGCCAGGTTTTCACCGTAACACGCCACATCTTGCGAATATATGTGTAGAAACTGCC
GGAAATCGTCGTGGTATTCACTCCAGAGCGATGAAAACGTTTCAGTTTGCTCATGGAAAACGGTGTAACA
AGGGTGAACACTATCCCATATCACCAGCTCACCGTCTTTCATTGCCATACGGAATTCCGGATGAGCATTC
ATCAGGCGGGCAAGAATGTGAATAAAGGCCGGATAAAACTTGTGCTTATTTTTCTTTACGGTCTTTAAAA
AGGCCGTAATATCCAGCTGAACGGTCTGGTTATAGGTACATTGAGCAACTGACTGAAATGCCTCAAAATG
TTCTTTACGATGCCATTGGGATATATCAACGGTGGTATATCCAGTGATTTTTTTCTCCATTTTAGCTTCC
TTAGCTCCTGAAAATCTCGACGGATCCTAACTCAAAATCCACACATTATACGAGCCGGAAGCATAAAGTG
TAAAGCCTGGGGTGCCTAATGCGGCCGCCATAGTGACTGGATATGTTGTGTTTTACAGTATTATGTAGTC
TGTTTTTTATGCAAAATCTAATTTAATATATTGATATTTATATCATTTTACGTTTCTCGTTCAGCTTTTT
TGTACAAACTTGTGATGGGTACCTCGCGAAGGCCTTGCAGGCCAACCAGATAAGTGAAATCTAGTTCCAA
ACTATTTTGTCATTTTTAATTTTCGTATTAGCTTACGACGCTACACCCAGTTCCCATCTATTTTGTCACT
CTTCCCTAAATAATCCTTAAAAACTCCATTTCCACCCCTCCCAGTTCCCAACTATTTTGTCCGCCCACAG
CGGGGCATTTTTCTTCCTGTTATGTTTGGGCGCTGCATTAATGAATCGGCCAACGCGCGGGGAGAGGCGG
TTTGCGTATTGGGCGCTCTTCCGCTTCCTCGCTCACTGACTCGCTGCGCTCGGTCGTTCGGCTGCGGCGA
GCGGTATCAGCTCACTCAAAGGCGGTAATACGGTTATCCACAGAATCAGGGGATAACGCAGGAAAGAACA
TGTGAGCAAAAGGCCAGCAAAAGGCCAGGAACCGTAAAAAGGCCGCGTTGCTGGCGTTTTTCCATAGGCT
CCGCCCCCCTGACGAGCATCACAAAAATCGACGCTCAAGTCAGAGGTGGCGAAACCCGACAGGACTATAA
AGATACCAGGCGTTTCCCCCTGGAAGCTCCCTCGTGCGCTCTCCTGTTCCGACCCTGCCGCTTACCGGAT
ACCTGTCCGCCTTTCTCCCTTCGGGAAGCGTGGCGCTTTCTCATAGCTCACGCTGTAGGTATCTCAGTTC
GGTGTAGGTCGTTCGCTCCAAGCTGGGCTGTGTGCACGAACCCCCCGTTCAGCCCGACCGCTGCGCCTTA
TCCGGTAACTATCGTCTTGAGTCCAACCCGGTAAGACACGACTTATCGCCACTGGCAGCAGCCACTGGTA
ACAGGATTAGCAGAGCGAGGTATGTAGGCGGTGCTACAGAGTTCTTGAAGTGGTGGCCTAACTACGGCTA
CACTAGAAGGACAGTATTTGGTATCTGCGCTCTGCTGAAGCCAGTTACCTTCGGAAAAAGAGTTGGTAGC
TCTTGATCCGGCAAACAAACCACCGCTGGTAGCGGTGGTTTTTTTGTTTGCAAGCAGCAGATTACGCGCA
GAAAAAAAGGATCTCAAGAAGATCCTTTGATCTTTTCTACGGGGTCTGACGCTCAGTGGAACGAAAACTC
ACGTTAAGGGATTTTGGTCATGAGATTATCAAAAAGGATCTTCACCTAGATCCTTTTAAATTAAAAATGA
AGTTTTAAATCAATCTAAAGTATATATGAGTAAACTTGGTCTGACAGTTACCAATGCTTAATCAGTGAGG
CACCTATCTCAGCGATCTGTCTATTTCGTTCATCCATAGTTGCCTGACTCCCCGTCGTGTAGATAACTAC
GATACGGGAGGGCTTACCATCTGGCCCCAGTGCTGCAATGATACCGCGAGACCCACGCTCACCGGCTCCA
GATTTATCAGCAATAAACCAGCCAGCCGGAAGGGCCGAGCGCAGAAGTGGTCCTGCAACTTTATCCGCCT
CCATCCAGTCTATTAATTGTTGCCGGGAAGCTAGAGTAAGTAGTTCGCCAGTTAATAGTTTGCGCAACGT
TGTTGCCATTGCTACAGGCATCGTGGTGTCACGCTCGTCGTTTGGTATGGCTTCATTCAGCTCCGGTTCC
CAACGATCAAGGCGAGTTACATGATCCCCCATGTTGTGCAAAAAAGCGGTTAGCTCCTTCGGTCCTCCGA
TCGTTGTCAGAAGTAAGTTGGCCGCAGTGTTATCACTCATGGTTATGGCAGCACTGCATAATTCTCTTAC
TGTCATGCCATCCGTAAGATGCTTTTCTGTGACTGGTGAGTACTCAACCAAGTCATTCTGAGAATAGTGT
ATGCGGCGACCGAGTTGCTCTTGCCCGGCGTCAATACGGGATAATACCGCGCCACATAGCAGAACTTTAA
AAGTGCTCATCATTGGAAAACGTTCTTCGGGGCGAAAACTCTCAAGGATCTTACCGCTGTTGAGATCCAG
TTCGATGTAACCCACTCGTGCACCCAACTGATCTTCAGCATCTTTTACTTTCACCAGCGTTTCTGGGTGA
GCAAAAACAGGAAGGCAAAATGCCGCAAAAAAGGGAATAAGGGCGACACGGAAATGTTGAATACTCATAC
TCTTCCTTTTTCAATATTATTGAAGCATTTATCAGGGTTATTGTCTCATGAGCGGATACATATTTGAATG
TATTTAGAAAAATAAACAAATAGGGGTTCCGCGCACATTTCCCCGAAAAGTGCCACCTGACGTCTAAGAA
ACCATTATTATCATGACATTAACCTATAAAAATAGGCGTATCACGAGGCCCTTTCGTC
Features (pLannotate 1.2.2; 26 found; start..end, strand, type, name):
    137..236     +  misc_feature   bom (fragment): basis of mobility region from pBR322
    242..310     -  CDS            lacZα (fragment): LacZα fragment of β-galactosidase; lacZ fragment
    382..580     -  mobile_element Tn7R (fragment): mini-Tn7 element (right end of the Tn7 transposon) Tn7
    584..608     -  misc_feature   MCS (fragment): pBluescript multiple cloning site
    629..723     +  terminator     lambda t0 terminator: transcription terminator from phage lambda
    733..762     +  CDS            CmR (fragment): chloramphenicol acetyltransferase confers resistance to chloramphenicol
    826..912     +  terminator     rrnB T1 terminator: Escherichia coli rrnB; transcription terminator T1 from the E. coli rrnB gene
    972..1005    +  protein_bind   FRT (minimal): supports FLP-mediated excision but not integration (Turan and Bode, 2011) FLP recombinase from the Saccharomyces cerevisiae 2μ plasmid
   1135..1668    -  CDS            GmR: gentamycin acetyltransferase; aacC1; confers resistance to gentamycin
   1857..1885    -  promoter       Pc promoter: intI1 (promoter lies within the coding sequence); class 1 integron promoter
   1926..1973    +  protein_bind   FRT: FLP-mediated recombination occurs in the 8-bp core sequence TCTAGAAA (Turan and Bode, 2011). FLP recombinase from the Saccharomyces cerevisiae 2μ plasmid
   2012..2041    +  misc_feature   MCS (fragment): pBluescript multiple cloning site
   2048..2085    -  misc_feature   MCS (fragment): pUC18/19 multiple cloning site
   2089..2213    +  protein_bind   attR2: mutant version of attR; recombination site for the Gateway® LR reaction LR Clonase™
   2257..2559    -  CDS            ccdB: CCDB_ECOLI - Also known as G, letB, letD. Experimental evidence at protein level: Swiss-Prot protein existence level 1. Toxic component of a type II toxin-antitoxin (TA) system, functioning in plasmid maintainence. Responsible for the post- segregational killing (PSK) of plasmid-free cells, also referred to as a plasmid addiction system. Half-life of over 2 hours. Cell killing by CcdB is accompanied by filamentation, defects in chromosome and plasmid segregation, defects in cell division, formation of anucleate cells, decreased DNA synthesis and plasmid loss. Interferes with the activity of DN
   2564..2722    -  CDS            ccdA (fragment): CCDA_ECO57 - Also known as H, letA. Experimental evidence at protein level: Swiss-Prot protein existence level 1. Antitoxin component of a type II toxin-antitoxin (TA) system which inhibits the post-segregational killing (PSK) of plasmid-free cells, also referred to as a plasmid addiction system. Binds to and blocks the activity of CcdB; will also remove bound CcdB protein from the CcdB-GyrA complex by forming a CcdA-CcdB complex, a process termed rejuvenation. Functions as a transcriptional corepressor for the ccdAB operon, repression also requires CcdB (By similarity). From Escherichia coli
   2901..3560    -  CDS            CmR: chloramphenicol acetyltransferase; cat; confers resistance to chloramphenicol
   3561..3590    -  promoter       cat promoter (fragment): promoter of the E. coli cat gene encoding chloramphenicol acetyltransferase
   3614..3644    -  promoter       lac UV5 promoter: E. coli lac promoter with an "up" mutation
   3669..3793    -  protein_bind   attR1: mutant version of attR; recombination site for the Gateway® LR reaction LR Clonase™
   3824..3989    -  mobile_element Tn7L: mini-Tn7 element (left end of the Tn7 transposon) Tn7
   4022..4076    -  CDS            lacI (fragment): lac repressor; lacI; The lac repressor binds to the lac operator to inhibit transcription in E. coli. This inhibition can be relieved by adding lactose or isopropyl-β-D-thiogalactopyranoside (IPTG).
   4259..4847    -  rep_origin     ori: high-copy-number ColE1/pMB1/pBR322/pUC origin of replication
   5018..5878    -  CDS            AmpR: β-lactamase; bla; confers resistance to ampicillin, carbenicillin, and related antibiotics
   5879..5983    -  promoter       AmpR promoter: bla
   6078..35      +  CDS            rop (fragment) (across the origin): Rop protein, which maintains plasmids at low copy number; rop
