[The description below was written by a language model from this plasmid's Addgene catalogue record and pLannotate feature annotations shown in this document.]
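Description:
pUC18-mini-Tn7T-Gm-GW is an empty Gateway destination vector built on the pUC18-mini-Tn7T-Gm backbone and catalogued as a bacterial expression plasmid of about 6.1 kb. It replicates in E. coli from a high-copy ColE1/pUC-type origin and carries an ampicillin resistance gene (bla) in the backbone, together with a fragment of the pBR322 bom (basis of mobility) region. Because it encodes the CcdB toxin, it is propagated in the ccdB-tolerant strain DB3.1, with chloramphenicol and gentamicin as the recorded selections.

The functional payload lies between the Tn7 left and right ends (Tn7L and Tn7R), which define the mini-Tn7 element that is mobilised when Tn7 transposase functions are provided; these are not annotated on this plasmid and would have to come from elsewhere. Inside the element, lambda t0 and rrnB T1 transcription terminators sit next to Tn7R. They are followed by a gentamicin acetyltransferase gene (aacC1) driven by a class 1 integron Pc promoter and flanked by FRT sites, so the marker can be removed by FLP recombinase after integration. Next comes the Gateway cassette, in which attR1 and attR2 bracket a chloramphenicol acetyltransferase gene and ccdB. In an LR reaction with an entry clone, this cassette is exchanged for the gene of interest, and loss of ccdB provides counterselection in ordinary E. coli strains. No dedicated expression promoter for the incoming insert is evident outside the cassette, so the insert would probably need to bring its own. The associated publication describes a Tn7-based broad-range bacterial cloning and expression system, consistent with use for delivering Gateway-cloned sequences into bacterial chromosomes.
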