Addgene plasmid #64961: pUC18-mini-Tn7T-Gm-GW
Purpose: (Empty Backbone) mini-Tn7 Gateway destination vector
Depositing lab: Herbert Schweizer. Depositing organization: Colorado State University, Fort Collins. Publication: A Tn7-based broad-range bacterial cloning and expression system. Choi KH, Gaynor JB, White KG, Lopez C, Bosio CM, Karkhoff-Schweizer RR, Schweizer HP. Nat Methods. 2005 Jun;2(6):443-8. 10.1038/nmeth765 PubMed 15908923.
Backbone
  Vector backbone: pUC18-mini-Tn7T-Gm
  Backbone manufacturer: Herbert Schweizer
  Vector type: Bacterial Expression
Growth in bacteria
  Bacterial resistance: Chloramphenicol and Gentamicin, 25 & 10 μg/mL
  Growth temperature: 37°C
  Growth strain: DB3.1
  Growth instructions: also ampicillin resistant
  Copy number: High Copy
Gene/Insert
  Cloning method: Gateway Cloning
Terms and licenses: Academic/Nonprofit Terms; Industry Terms
Depositor comments: GenBank Accession # AY737004
How to cite: pUC18-mini-Tn7T-Gm-GW was a gift from Herbert Schweizer (Addgene plasmid # 64961 ; http://n2t.net/addgene:64961 ; RRID:Addgene_64961)
