>Addgene plasmid #64961 | pUC18-mini-Tn7T-Gm-GW | addgene partial sequence | sequence record 112906 | LacZ-F2 5'-cctcttcgctattacgccag-3'
TGGATGCCCTGCGTAAGCGGGTGTGGGCGGACAATAAAGTCTTAAACTGAACAAAATAGATCTAAACTAT
GACAATAAAGTCTTAAACTAGACAGAATAGTTGTAAACTGAAATCAGTCCAGTTATGCTGTGAAAAAGCA
TACTGGACTTTTGTTATGGCTAAAGCAAACTCTTCATTTTCTGAAGTGCAAATTGCCCGTCGTATTAAAG
AGGGGCGTGGGGTTCGAGGTCGACGGTATCGATAAGCTAGCTTAATTAGCTGAGCTTGGACTCCTGTTGA
TAGATCCAGTAATGACCTCAGAACTCCATCTGGATTTGTTCAGAACGCTCGGTTGCCGCCGGGCGTTTTT
TATTGGTGAGAATCCAAGCTAGACTGCGATGAGTGGCAGGGCGGGGCGTAATTTTTTTAAGGCAGTTATT
GGTGCCCTTAAACGCCTGGGGTAATGACTCTCTAGCTTGAGGCATCAAATAAAACGAAAGGCTCAGTCGA
AAGACTGGGCCTTTCGTTTTATCTGTTGTTTGTCGGTGAACGCTCTCCTGAGTAGGACAAATCCGCCGCT
AGGAGCTTGCGGCCCGGACGATCGAATTGGGGATCTTGAAGTACCTATTCCGAAGTTCCTATTCTCTAGA
AAGTATAGGAACTTCAGAGCGCTTTTGAAGCTGATGTGCTT
