>Addgene plasmid #64961 | pUC18-mini-Tn7T-Gm-GW | addgene partial sequence | sequence record 112907 | pUC-4 5'-CAGTGAGCGAGGAAGCGGAAGAGCGCCCAA-3'
GCGCGTTGGCCGATTCATTAATGCAGCGCCCAAACATAACAGGAAGAAAAATGCCCCGCTGTGGGCGGAC
AAAATAGTTGGGAACTGGGAGGGGTGGAAATGGAGTTTTTAAGGATTATTTAGGGAAGAGTGACAAAATA
GATGGGAACTGGGTGTAGCGTCGTAAGCTAATACGAAAATTAAAAATGACAAAATAGTTTGGAACTAGAT
TTCACTTATCTGGTTGGCCTGCAAGGCCTTCGCGAGGTACCCATCACAAGTTTGTACAAAAAAGCTGAAC
GAGAAACGTAAAATGATATAAATATCAATATATTAAATTAGATTTTGCATAAAAAACAGACTACATAATA
CTGTAAAACACAACATATCCAGTCACTATGGCGGCCGCATTAGGCACCCCAGGCTTTACACTTTATGCTT
CCGGCTCGTATAATGTGTGGATTTTGAGTTAGGATCCGTCGAGATTTTCAGGAGCTAAGGAAGCTAAAAT
GGAGAAAAAAATCACTGGATATACCACCGTTGATATATCCCAATGGCATCGTAAAGAACATTTTGAGGCA
TTTCAGTCAGTTGCTCAATGTACCTATAACCAGACCGTTCAGCTGGATATTACGGCCTTTTTAAAGACCG
TAAAGAAAAATAAGCACAAGTTTTATCCGGCCTTTATTCACATTCTTGCCCGCCTGATGAATGCTCATCC
GGAATTCCGTATGGCAATGAAAGACGGTGAGCTGGTGATATGGGATAGTG
