>Addgene plasmid #64961 | pUC18-mini-Tn7T-Gm-GW | addgene partial sequence | sequence record 115264 | ccdB-Fwd 5'-GCATGATGACCACCGATATG-3'
GTGGCTGATCTCAGCCACCGCGAAAATGACATCAAAAACGCCATTAACCTGATGTTCTGGGGAATATAAA
TGTCAGGCTCCCTTATACACAGCCAGTCTGCAGGTCGACCATAGTGACTGGATATGTTGTGTTTTACAGT
ATTATGTAGTCTGTTTTTTATGCAAAATCTAATTTAATATATTGATATTTATATCATTTTACGTTTCTCG
TTCAGCTTTCTTGTACAAAGTGGTGATGGGGATCCTCTAGAGTCGACCTGCAGGCATGCAAGCTTCTCGA
GGAATTCCTGCAGCCCGGGGGATCCACTAGTGAGCTCATGCATGATCGAATTAGCTTCAAAAGCGCTCTG
AAGTTCCTATACTTTCTAGAGAATAGGAACTTCGGAATAGGAACTTCAAGATCCCCTGATTCCCTTTGTC
AACAGCAATGGATCGAATTGACATAAGCCTGTTCGGTTCGTAAACTGTAATGCAAGTAGCGTATGCGCTC
ACGCAACTGGTCCAGAACCTTGACCGAACGCAGCGGTGGTAACGGCGCAGTGGCGGTTTTCATGGCTTGT
TATGACTGTTTTTTTGTACAGTCTATGCCTCGGGCATCCAAGCAGCAAGCGCGTTACGCCGTGGGTCGAT
GTTTGATGTTATGGAGCAGCAACGATGTTACGCAGCAGCAACGATGTTACGCAGCAGGGCAGTCG
